Addgene plasmid #121337: pUC57-Kan_gfsi_g5346
Purpose: Level 0 Golden-Gate compatible vector
Depositing lab: Sophien Kamoun. Depositing organization: Sainsbury Laboratory, Norwich. Publication: A Clone Resource of Magnaporthe oryzae Effectors That Share Sequence and Structural Similarities Across Host-Specific Lineages. Petit-Houdenot Y, Langner T, Harant A, Win J, Kamoun S. Mol Plant Microbe Interact. 2020 Aug;33(8):1032-1035. doi: 10.1094/MPMI-03-20-0052-A. Epub 2020 Jun 22. PubMed 32460610.
Backbone
  Vector backbone: pUC57-Kan
  Backbone size w/o insert (bp): 2626
  Vector type: Golden Gate
  Selectable markers: lacZ
Growth in bacteria
  Bacterial resistance: Kanamycin, 50 μg/mL
  Growth temperature: 37°C
  Growth strain: DH5alpha
  Copy number: High Copy
Gene/Insert
  Gene/Insert name: gfsi_g5346
  Mutation: Magnaporthe oryzae
  Cloning method: Restriction Enzyme; 5′ cloning site EcoRV (unknown if destroyed); 3′ cloning site EcoRV (unknown if destroyed)
  Sequencing primers: 5′ M13Fw; 3′ M13Rv
Terms and licenses: Academic/Nonprofit Terms; Industry Terms: Not Available to Industry
How to cite: pUC57-Kan_gfsi_g5346 was a gift from Sophien Kamoun (Addgene plasmid # 121337 ; http://n2t.net/addgene:121337 ; RRID:Addgene_121337)
