[The description below was written by a language model from this plasmid's Addgene catalogue record and pLannotate feature annotations shown in this document.]
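Description:
pUC57-Kan_gfsi_g5346 is a small, high-copy bacterial cloning plasmid (2,818 bp in the depositor's full sequence) that serves as a Level 0 module for Golden Gate assembly. It is built on the pUC57-Kan backbone (2,626 bp without insert), which replicates in E. coli from a ColE1/pUC-type origin and is selected with kanamycin through an aph(3')-Ia aminoglycoside phosphotransferase gene, here annotated as driven by the bla (AmpR) promoter. Short remnants of pBR322-derived sequences (bom, rop and lacI fragments) are also detected, but these are partial and probably non-functional backbone leftovers.

The insert, gfsi_g5346, comes from the rice blast fungus Magnaporthe oryzae (the species is entered in the record's mutation field) and belongs to a clone resource of effectors from this pathogen that share sequence and structural similarity across host-specific lineages. It was placed at the EcoRV site of the polylinker, within the lacZα region downstream of the lac promoter, lac operator and CAP binding site. This explains why only a fragment of lacZα is annotated and why lacZ is listed as a screening marker for blue/white discrimination. The insert itself is not annotated in the feature table; it presumably lies in the unannotated gap between the lacZα fragment and the lac operator, and comparing total and backbone sizes suggests it is roughly 190 bp. The record does not state which type IIS enzyme sites or overhangs flank the module, or whether the sequence includes a signal peptide or stop codon. As a Level 0 part, it is intended to be released and combined with promoters, tags and terminators into higher-level expression constructs for functional study of the effector, and it can be sequence-verified with the flanking M13 primers.
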