Features (pLannotate 1.2.2; 10 found; start..end, strand, type, name):
    137..236     +  misc_feature   bom (fragment): basis of mobility region from pBR322
    242..399     -  CDS            lacZα (fragment): LacZα fragment of β-galactosidase; lacZ fragment
    666..682     -  protein_bind   lac operator: The lac repressor binds to the lac operator to inhibit transcription in E. coli. This inhibition can be relieved by adding lactose or isopropyl-β-D-thiogalactopyranoside (IPTG). lac repressor encoded by lacI
    690..720     -  promoter       lac promoter: promoter for the E. coli lac operon
    735..756     -  protein_bind   CAP binding site: CAP binding activates transcription in the presence of cAMP. E. coli catabolite activator protein
    769..861     -  CDS            lacI (fragment): lac repressor; lacI; The lac repressor binds to the lac operator to inhibit transcription in E. coli. This inhibition can be relieved by adding lactose or isopropyl-β-D-thiogalactopyranoside (IPTG).
   1044..1632    -  rep_origin     ori: high-copy-number ColE1/pMB1/pBR322/pUC origin of replication
   1803..2618    -  CDS            KanR: aminoglycoside phosphotransferase; aph(3')-Ia; confers resistance to kanamycin in bacteria or G418 (Geneticin®) in eukaryotes
   2619..2723    -  promoter       AmpR promoter: bla
   2818..35      +  CDS            rop (fragment) (across the origin): Rop protein, which maintains plasmids at low copy number; rop
>Addgene plasmid #121337 | pUC57-Kan_gfsi_g5346 | depositor full sequence | sequence record 231409 | pUC57-Kan_gfsi_g5346 sequence 2818 bps
TCGCGCGTTTCGGTGATGACGGTGAAAACCTCTGACACATGCAGCTCCCGGAGACGGTCACAGCTTGTCT
GTAAGCGGATGCCGGGAGCAGACAAGCCCGTCAGGGCGCGTCAGCGGGTGTTGGCGGGTGTCGGGGCTGG
CTTAACTATGCGGCATCAGAGCAGATTGTACTGAGAGTGCACCATATGCGGTGTGAAATACCGCACAGAT
GCGTAAGGAGAAAATACCGCATCAGGCGCCATTCGCCATTCAGGCTGCGCAACTGTTGGGAAGGGCGATC
GGTGCGGGCCTCTTCGCTATTACGCCAGCTGGCGAAAGGGGGATGTGCTGCAAGGCGATTAAGTTGGGTA
ACGCCAGGGTTTTCCCAGTCACGACGTTGTAAAACGACGGCCAGTGAATTGACGCGTATTGGGATGGAAC
TTGGTCTCTAATGTTGCCAACTCCAGCTTCTTTGAATGGTAATACTGAAGTTGCTACTATTTCTGATGTT
AAATTGGAAGCTAGATCTGATACTACTTATCATAAATGTTCTAAATGTGGTTATGGTTCTGATGATTCTG
ATGCTTATTTTAATCATAAATGTAATTGAGCTTAGAGACCAAGTTCCATCCCAATGGCGCGCCGAGCTTG
GCTCGAGCATGGTCATAGCTGTTTCCTGTGTGAAATTGTTATCCGCTCACAATTCCACACAACATACGAG
CCGGAAGCATAAAGTGTAAAGCCTGGGGTGCCTAATGAGTGAGCTAACTCACATTAATTGCGTTGCGCTC
ACTGCCCGCTTTCCAGTCGGGAAACCTGTCGTGCCAGCTGCATTAATGAATCGGCCAACGCGCGGGGAGA
GGCGGTTTGCGTATTGGGCGCTCTTCCGCTTCCTCGCTCACTGACTCGCTGCGCTCGGTCGTTCGGCTGC
GGCGAGCGGTATCAGCTCACTCAAAGGCGGTAATACGGTTATCCACAGAATCAGGGGATAACGCAGGAAA
GAACATGTGAGCAAAAGGCCAGCAAAAGGCCAGGAACCGTAAAAAGGCCGCGTTGCTGGCGTTTTTCCAT
AGGCTCCGCCCCCCTGACGAGCATCACAAAAATCGACGCTCAAGTCAGAGGTGGCGAAACCCGACAGGAC
TATAAAGATACCAGGCGTTTCCCCCTGGAAGCTCCCTCGTGCGCTCTCCTGTTCCGACCCTGCCGCTTAC
CGGATACCTGTCCGCCTTTCTCCCTTCGGGAAGCGTGGCGCTTTCTCATAGCTCACGCTGTAGGTATCTC
AGTTCGGTGTAGGTCGTTCGCTCCAAGCTGGGCTGTGTGCACGAACCCCCCGTTCAGCCCGACCGCTGCG
CCTTATCCGGTAACTATCGTCTTGAGTCCAACCCGGTAAGACACGACTTATCGCCACTGGCAGCAGCCAC
TGGTAACAGGATTAGCAGAGCGAGGTATGTAGGCGGTGCTACAGAGTTCTTGAAGTGGTGGCCTAACTAC
GGCTACACTAGAAGAACAGTATTTGGTATCTGCGCTCTGCTGAAGCCAGTTACCTTCGGAAAAAGAGTTG
GTAGCTCTTGATCCGGCAAACAAACCACCGCTGGTAGCGGTGGTTTTTTTGTTTGCAAGCAGCAGATTAC
GCGCAGAAAAAAAGGATCTCAAGAAGATCCTTTGATCTTTTCTACGGGGTCTGACGCTCAGTGGAACGAA
AACTCACGTTAAGGGATTTTGGTCATGAGATTATCAAAAAGGATCTTCACCTAGATCCTTTTAAATTAAA
AATGAAGTTTTAAATCAATCTAAAGTATATATGAGTAAACTTGGTCTGACAGTTAGAAAAACTCATCGAG
CATCAAATGAAACTGCAATTTATTCATATCAGGATTATCAATACCATATTTTTGAAAAAGCCGTTTCTGT
AATGAAGGAGAAAACTCACCGAGGCAGTTCCATAGGATGGCAAGATCCTGGTATCGGTCTGCGATTCCGA
CTCGTCCAACATCAATACAACCTATTAATTTCCCCTCGTCAAAAATAAGGTTATCAAGTGAGAAATCACC
ATGAGTGACGACTGAATCCGGTGAGAATGGCAAAAGTTTATGCATTTCTTTCCAGACTTGTTCAACAGGC
CAGCCATTACGCTCGTCATCAAAATCACTCGCATCAACCAAACCGTTATTCATTCGTGATTGCGCCTGAG
CGAGACGAAATACGCGATCGCTGTTAAAAGGACAATTACAAACAGGAATCGAATGCAACCGGCGCAGGAA
CACTGCCAGCGCATCAACAATATTTTCACCTGAATCAGGATATTCTTCTAATACCTGGAATGCTGTTTTC
CCAGGGATCGCAGTGGTGAGTAACCATGCATCATCAGGAGTACGGATAAAATGCTTGATGGTCGGAAGAG
GCATAAATTCCGTCAGCCAGTTTAGTCTGACCATCTCATCTGTAACATCATTGGCAACGCTACCTTTGCC
ATGTTTCAGAAACAACTCTGGCGCATCGGGCTTCCCATACAATCGATAGATTGTCGCACCTGATTGCCCG
ACATTATCGCGAGCCCATTTATACCCATATAAATCAGCATCCATGTTGGAATTTAATCGCGGCCTAGAGC
AAGACGTTTCCCGTTGAATATGGCTCATACTCTTCCTTTTTCAATATTATTGAAGCATTTATCAGGGTTA
TTGTCTCATGAGCGGATACATATTTGAATGTATTTAGAAAAATAAACAAATAGGGGTTCCGCGCACATTT
CCCCGAAAAGTGCCACCTGACGTCTAAGAAACCATTATTATCATGACATTAACCTATAAAAATAGGCGTA
TCACGAGGCCCTTTCGTC
