>Addgene plasmid #121337 | pUC57-Kan_gfsi_g5346 | depositor partial sequence | sequence record 230926 | gfsi_g5346
TTGGTCTCTAATGTTGCCAACTCCAGCTTCTTTGAATGGTAATACTGAAGTTGCTACTATTTCTGATGTT
AAATTGGAAGCTAGATCTGATACTACTTATCATAAATGTTCTAAATGTGGTTATGGTTCTGATGATTCTG
ATGCTTATTTTAATCATAAATGTAATTGAGCTTAGAGACCAA
