>Addgene plasmid #121337 | pUC57-Kan_gfsi_g5346 | depositor partial sequence | sequence record 230927 | empty_vector
TCGCGCGTTTCGGTGATGACGGTGAAAACCTCTGACACATGCAGCTCCCGGAGACGGTCACAGCTTGTCT
GTAAGCGGATGCCGGGAGCAGACAAGCCCGTCAGGGCGCGTCAGCGGGTGTTGGCGGGTGTCGGGGCTGG
CTTAACTATGCGGCATCAGAGCAGATTGTACTGAGAGTGCACCATATGCGGTGTGAAATACCGCACAGAT
GCGTAAGGAGAAAATACCGCATCAGGCGCCATTCGCCATTCAGGCTGCGCAACTGTTGGGAAGGGCGATC
GGTGCGGGCCTCTTCGCTATTACGCCAGCTGGCGAAAGGGGGATGTGCTGCAAGGCGATTAAGTTGGGTA
ACGCCAGGGTTTTCCCAGTCACGACGTTGTAAAACGACGGCCAGTGAATTGACGCGTATTGGGATATCCC
AATGGCGCGCCGAGCTTGGCTCGAGCATGGTCATAGCTGTTTCCTGTGTGAAATTGTTATCCGCTCACAA
TTCCACACAACATACGAGCCGGAAGCATAAAGTGTAAAGCCTGGGGTGCCTAATGAGTGAGCTAACTCAC
ATTAATTGCGTTGCGCTCACTGCCCGCTTTCCAGTCGGGAAACCTGTCGTGCCAGCTGCATTAATGAATC
GGCCAACGCGCGGGGAGAGGCGGTTTGCGTATTGGGCGCTCTTCCGCTTCCTCGCTCACTGACTCGCTGC
GCTCGGTCGTTCGGCTGCGGCGAGCGGTATCAGCTCACTCAAAGGCGGTAATACGGTTATCCACAGAATC
AGGGGATAACGCAGGAAAGAACATGTGAGCAAAAGGCCAGCAAAAGGCCAGGAACCGTAAAAAGGCCGCG
TTGCTGGCGTTTTTCCATAGGCTCCGCCCCCCTGACGAGCATCACAAAAATCGACGCTCAAGTCAGAGGT
GGCGAAACCCGACAGGACTATAAAGATACCAGGCGTTTCCCCCTGGAAGCTCCCTCGTGCGCTCTCCTGT
TCCGACCCTGCCGCTTACCGGATACCTGTCCGCCTTTCTCCCTTCGGGAAGCGTGGCGCTTTCTCATAGC
TCACGCTGTAGGTATCTCAGTTCGGTGTAGGTCGTTCGCTCCAAGCTGGGCTGTGTGCACGAACCCCCCG
TTCAGCCCGACCGCTGCGCCTTATCCGGTAACTATCGTCTTGAGTCCAACCCGGTAAGACACGACTTATC
GCCACTGGCAGCAGCCACTGGTAACAGGATTAGCAGAGCGAGGTATGTAGGCGGTGCTACAGAGTTCTTG
AAGTGGTGGCCTAACTACGGCTACACTAGAAGAACAGTATTTGGTATCTGCGCTCTGCTGAAGCCAGTTA
CCTTCGGAAAAAGAGTTGGTAGCTCTTGATCCGGCAAACAAACCACCGCTGGTAGCGGTGGTTTTTTTGT
TTGCAAGCAGCAGATTACGCGCAGAAAAAAAGGATCTCAAGAAGATCCTTTGATCTTTTCTACGGGGTCT
GACGCTCAGTGGAACGAAAACTCACGTTAAGGGATTTTGGTCATGAGATTATCAAAAAGGATCTTCACCT
AGATCCTTTTAAATTAAAAATGAAGTTTTAAATCAATCTAAAGTATATATGAGTAAACTTGGTCTGACAG
TTAGAAAAACTCATCGAGCATCAAATGAAACTGCAATTTATTCATATCAGGATTATCAATACCATATTTT
TGAAAAAGCCGTTTCTGTAATGAAGGAGAAAACTCACCGAGGCAGTTCCATAGGATGGCAAGATCCTGGT
ATCGGTCTGCGATTCCGACTCGTCCAACATCAATACAACCTATTAATTTCCCCTCGTCAAAAATAAGGTT
ATCAAGTGAGAAATCACCATGAGTGACGACTGAATCCGGTGAGAATGGCAAAAGTTTATGCATTTCTTTC
CAGACTTGTTCAACAGGCCAGCCATTACGCTCGTCATCAAAATCACTCGCATCAACCAAACCGTTATTCA
TTCGTGATTGCGCCTGAGCGAGACGAAATACGCGATCGCTGTTAAAAGGACAATTACAAACAGGAATCGA
ATGCAACCGGCGCAGGAACACTGCCAGCGCATCAACAATATTTTCACCTGAATCAGGATATTCTTCTAAT
ACCTGGAATGCTGTTTTCCCAGGGATCGCAGTGGTGAGTAACCATGCATCATCAGGAGTACGGATAAAAT
GCTTGATGGTCGGAAGAGGCATAAATTCCGTCAGCCAGTTTAGTCTGACCATCTCATCTGTAACATCATT
GGCAACGCTACCTTTGCCATGTTTCAGAAACAACTCTGGCGCATCGGGCTTCCCATACAATCGATAGATT
GTCGCACCTGATTGCCCGACATTATCGCGAGCCCATTTATACCCATATAAATCAGCATCCATGTTGGAAT
TTAATCGCGGCCTAGAGCAAGACGTTTCCCGTTGAATATGGCTCATACTCTTCCTTTTTCAATATTATTG
AAGCATTTATCAGGGTTATTGTCTCATGAGCGGATACATATTTGAATGTATTTAGAAAAATAAACAAATA
GGGGTTCCGCGCACATTTCCCCGAAAAGTGCCACCTGACGTCTAAGAAACCATTATTATCATGACATTAA
CCTATAAAAATAGGCGTATCACGAGGCCCTTTCGTC
