>Addgene plasmid #121337 | pUC57-Kan_gfsi_g5346 | addgene partial sequence | sequence record 238195 | M13-F20 5'-TGTAAAACGACGGCCAGT-3'
ACTTGGTCTCTAATGTTGCCAACTCCAGCTTCTTTGAATGGTAATACTGAAGTTGCTACTATTTCTGATG
TTAAATTGGAAGCTAGATCTGATACTACTTATCATAAATGTTCTAAATGTGGTTATGGTTCTGATGATTC
TGATGCTTATTTTAATCATAAATGTAATTGAGCTTAGAGACCAAGTTCCATCCCAATGGCGCGCCGAGCT
TGGCTCGAGCATGGTCATAGCTGTTTCCTGTGTGAAATTGTTATCCGCTCACAATTCCACACAACATACG
AGCCGGAAGCATAAAGTGTAAAGCCTGGGGTGCCTAATGAGTGAGCTAACTCACATTAATTGCGTTGCGC
TCACTGCCCGCTTTCCAGTCGGGAAACCTGTCGTGCCAGCTGCATTAATGAATCGGCCAACGCGCGGGGA
GAGGCGGTTTGCGTATTGGGCGCTCTTCCGCTTCCTCGCTCACTGACTCGCTGCGCTCGGTCGTTCGGCT
GCGGCGAGCGGTATCAGCTCACTCAAAGGCGGTAATACGGTTATCCACAGAATCAGGGGATAACGCAGGA
AAGAACATGTGAGCAAAAGGCCAGCAAAAGGCCAGGAACCGTAAAAAGGCCGCGTTGCTGGCGTTTTTCC
ATAGGCTCCGCCCCCCTGACGAGCATCACAAAAATCGACGCTCAAGTCAGAGGTGGCGAAACCCGACAGG
ACTATAAAGATACCAGGCGTTTCCCCCTGGAAGCTCCCTCGTGCGCTCTCCTGTTCCGACCCTGCCGCTT
ACCGGATACCTGTCCGCCTTTCTCCCTTCGGGAAGCGTGGCGCTTTCTCATAGCTCACGCTGTAGGTATC
TCAGTTCGGTGTAGGTCGTTCGCTCCAAGCTGGGCTGTGTGCACGAACCCCCCGTTCAGCCCGACCGCTG
CGCCTTATCCGGTAACTATCGTCTTGAGTCCAACCCGGTAAGACACGACTTATCGCCACTGG
